>Addgene plasmid #197846 | pJMC-1-Empty | addgene full sequence | sequence record 390508 | Addgene NGS Result
GTCAGTGAGCGAGGAAGCGGAAGAGCGCCCACCTGCTTTTACCGGGCGCGCCGGAGAGATCGCGCACGCC
CGCTGAGCTCAGCCTTTTGCAGGTGTGATGAAAAGCCTTAGGGTCAGGTGGCACTTTTCGGGGAAATGTG
CGATGAACCCCTATTTGTTTATTTTTCTAAATACATTCAAATATGTATCCGCTAATGAGACAATAACCCT
GATAAATGCTTCAATTATATTGAAAAAGGAAGAGTATGAGTATCCAACATTTCCGTGTCGCCCTTATTCC
CTTTTTTGCGGCCTTCTGCCTTCCTGTTTTTGCTCACCCAGAAACGCTGGTGAAAGTAAAAGATGCTGAA
GATCAGTTGGGTGCCCGAGTGGGTTACATTGAACTGGATCTCAACAGCGGCAAAATCTTAGAGAGTTTTC
GCCCCGAAGAACGCTTCCCAATGATGAGCACTTTCAAAGTTCTGCTATGTGGCGCGGTGTTATCCCGTAT
TGATGCTGGGCAAGAGCAACTCGGTCGCCGCATACACTATTCTCAGAATGACTTGGTTGAGTATTCACCA
GTCACAGAAAAGCATCTTACGGATGGCATGACAGTAAGAGAATTATGTAGTGCTGCCATAACCATGAGTG
ATAACACTGCGGCCAACTTACTTCTGACAACGATTGGAGGACCGAAGGAGCTAACCGCTTTTTTGCACAA
CATGGGGGATCATGTAACTCGCCTTGATCGTTGGGAACCGGAGCTGAATGAAGCCATACCAAACGACGAG
CGTGACACCACGATGCCTGTAGCAATGGCAACAACTCTCCGCAAACTATTAACTGGCGAACTACTTACTC
TTGCTTCACGCCAGCAACTCATTGACTGGATGGAGGCGGACAAAGTTGCAGGACCACTTCTGCGCTCGGC
ACTTCCGGCTGGCTGGTTTATTGCTGATAAATCTGGAGCCGGTGAGCGTGGCTCTCGCGGTATCATTGCA
GCACTGGGGCCAGATGGTAAGCCCTCCCGTATCGTAGTTATCTACACGACGGGGAGTCAGGCAACTATGG
ATGAACGAAATAGACAGATCGCTGAGATAGGTGCCTCACTGATTAAGCATTGGTAACTGTCAGACGAAGG
GAAATAAATAGTAGCCCGCCTGATGTGCGGGCTTTTTTTTGGTGGTGGTTACCAGTGTCGCTTAGCTACC
GTAGGTCCTCTTAGGCGGTCCGATTAGCGACATAGTCATCAATGCCTTGACGGCAAAATCCCTTAACGTG
AGTTTTCGTTCCACTGAGCGTCAGACCCCGTAGAAAAGATCAAAGGATCTTCTTGAGATCCTTTTTTTCT
GCGCGTAATCTGCTGCTTGCAAACAAAAAAACCACCGCTACCAGCGGTGGTTTGTTTGCCGGATCAAGAG
CTACTAACTCTTTTTCCGAATGTAACTGGCTTCAGCAGAGCGCAGATACCAAATACTGTTCTTCTAGTGT
AGCCGTAGTTAGGCCACCACTTCAAGAACTCTGTAGCACCGCCTACATACCTCGCTCTGCTAATCCTGTT
ACCAGTGGCTGCTGCCAGTGGCGATAAGTCGTGTCTTACCGGGTTGGACTCAAGACGATAGTTACCGGAT
AAGGCGCAGCGGTCGGGCTGAACGGGGGGTTCGTGCTCACAGCCCAGCTTGGAGCGAACGACCTACACCG
AACTGAGATACCTACAGCGTGAGCTATGAGAAAGCGCCACGCTTCCCGAAGGGAGAAAGGCGGACAGGTA
TCCGGTAAGCGGCAGGGTCGGAACAGGAGAGCGCACGAGGGAGCTTCCAGGGGGAAACGCCTGGTATCTT
TATAGTCCTGTCGGGTTTCGCCACCTCTTACTTGAGCGTCGATTTTTGTGATGCTCGTCAGGGGGGCGGA
GCCTATGGAAAAACGCCAGCAACGCGGCCTTTTTACGGTTCCTGGCCTTTTGCTGGCCTTTTGCTCACAT
GTTCTTTCCTGCGTTATCCCCTGATTCTGTGGATAACCGTATTACCGCCTTTGAGTGAGCTGATACCGCT
CGCCGCAGCCGAACGACCGAGCGCAGCGA
Features (pLannotate 1.2.2; 4 found; start..end, strand, type, name):
      1..23      +  rep_origin     RSF ori (fragment): Plasmids containing the RSF 1030 origin of replication can be propagated in E. coli cells that contain additional plasmids with compatible origins.
    145..245     +  promoter       AmpR promoter: bla
    246..1106    +  CDS            AmpR: β-lactamase; bla; confers resistance to ampicillin, carbenicillin, and related antibiotics
   1313..1901    +  rep_origin     ori: high-copy-number ColE1/pMB1/pBR322/pUC origin of replication
