[The description below was written by a language model from this plasmid's Addgene catalogue record and pLannotate feature annotations shown in this document.]
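Description:
pJMC-1-Empty is a small (about 2.1 kb) empty backbone plasmid that serves as the "Level 1, module 1" position in a modular vector toolkit and parts library built for advanced engineering of plant genomes. The catalogue entry lists the backbone as self-made and leaves the vector type unspecified. It carries no gene or insert, in keeping with its role as an empty placeholder or acceptor module in a hierarchical assembly scheme rather than as an expression construct in its own right.

The annotated features are almost entirely bacterial maintenance elements. A high-copy ColE1/pMB1/pUC-type origin supports replication in E. coli, consistent with the recorded high copy number. A β-lactamase gene (AmpR), driven by its native bla promoter, confers resistance to ampicillin and related antibiotics for selection. A very short match to the RSF1030 origin is also annotated at the start of the sequence, but at only about two dozen bases it is a fragment and not a functional second origin. No plant promoters, terminators, reporters, T-DNA borders or plant selectable markers are detected. The short unannotated stretches between the features presumably contain the cloning or assembly junctions that define the module position, but the record does not describe them, nor does it state the assembly chemistry or the restriction sites used.

As far as the record supports, the plasmid is used within this toolkit as the empty version of the first Level 1 module, most plausibly to fill that slot when modules are combined into higher-order constructs for plant transformation.
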