Addgene plasmid #197846: pJMC-1-Empty
Purpose: (Empty Backbone) Level 1 module 1 empty
Depositing lab: Daniel Voytas. Depositing organization: University of Minnesota. Publication: An extensible vector toolkit and parts library for advanced engineering of plant genomes. Chamness JC, Kumar J, Cruz AJ, Rhuby E, Holum MJ, Cody JP, Tibebu R, Gamo ME, Starker CG, Zhang F, Voytas DF. Plant Genome. 2023 Mar 9:e20312. doi: 10.1002/tpg2.20312. PubMed 36896468.
Backbone
  Vector backbone: Unspecified
  Backbone manufacturer: Self-made
  Vector type: Unspecified
Growth in bacteria
  Bacterial resistance: Ampicillin, 100 μg/mL
  Growth temperature: 37°C
  Growth strain: DH5alpha
  Copy number: High Copy
Gene/Insert
  Gene/Insert name: None
Terms and licenses: Academic/Nonprofit Terms; Industry Terms: Not Available to Industry
Depositor comments: Please visit https://www.biorxiv.org/content/10.1101/2022.10.15.511792v1 for bioRxiv preprint.
How to cite: pJMC-1-Empty was a gift from Daniel Voytas (Addgene plasmid # 197846 ; http://n2t.net/addgene:197846 ; RRID:Addgene_197846)
